Addgene plasmid #106142: pCfB4786
Purpose: (Empty Backbone) EasyCloneYALI system-based yeast integrative vector carrying loxP-flanked nourseothricin-resistance marker, integration into Yarrowia lipolytica chromosomal location IntC_3, USER site for cloning, amp resistance
Depositing lab: Irina Borodina. Depositing organization: Danmarks Tekniske Universitet. Publication: EasyCloneYALI: CRISPR/Cas9-Based Synthetic Toolbox for Engineering of the Yeast Yarrowia lipolytica. Holkenbrink C, Dam MI, Kildegaard KR, Beder J, Dahlin J, Domenech Belda D, Borodina I. Biotechnol J. 2018 Jan 29. doi: 10.1002/biot.201700543. PubMed 29377615.
Backbone
  Vector backbone: Unknown
  Vector type: Yeast Expression
  Selectable markers: nourseothricin
Growth in bacteria
  Bacterial resistance: Ampicillin, 100 μg/mL
  Growth temperature: 37°C
  Growth strain: DH5alpha
  Copy number: High Copy
Gene/Insert
  Gene/Insert name: None
Terms and licenses: Academic/Nonprofit Terms; Industry Terms: Not Available to Industry
Depositor comments: Selectable marker: nourseothricin
How to cite: pCfB4786 was a gift from Irina Borodina (Addgene plasmid # 106142 ; http://n2t.net/addgene:106142 ; RRID:Addgene_106142)
