[The description below was written by a language model from this plasmid's Addgene catalogue record and pLannotate feature annotations shown in this document.]
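Description:
pCfB4786 is an empty integrative yeast vector from the EasyCloneYALI toolbox, designed for stable insertion of expression cassettes into the Yarrowia lipolytica genome at the chromosomal site designated IntC_3. It carries no insert; instead it provides a USER cloning site into which promoters and genes of interest are assembled. The parental backbone is not stated in the record. In E. coli the 6.6 kb plasmid is maintained at high copy through a ColE1/pUC-type origin and selected with ampicillin via the β-lactamase gene and its promoter. No yeast replication origin is annotated, consistent with a vector that persists in yeast only after chromosomal integration.

The yeast selection cassette is a streptothricin acetyltransferase coding sequence (annotated as sta), which confers nourseothricin resistance, followed by a CYC1 terminator fragment. The promoter driving the marker is not identified in the feature table. Two loxP sites flank this cassette, so Cre recombinase can excise the marker after integration and allow nourseothricin selection to be reused in later engineering rounds.

The IntC_3 homology arms and the USER site are not annotated as such and presumably lie in the unannotated stretches around the marker. A region scored as a fragment of S. cerevisiae HUL5 may simply reflect similarity of Yarrowia genomic sequence in one arm, though the record does not confirm this. Two minimal FRT sites are also called on either side of the integration region, but their role is not described. Short hits to rrnB terminators, 5S rRNA, KanR and lacZα appear to be backbone remnants. The vector is typically used for building marker-recyclable Y. lipolytica strains for metabolic engineering.
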