Features (pLannotate 1.2.2; 15 found; start..end, strand, type, name):
     21..54      +  protein_bind   FRT (minimal): supports FLP-mediated excision but not integration (Turan and Bode, 2011) FLP recombinase from the Saccharomyces cerevisiae 2μ plasmid
   1451..1885    -  CDS            HUL5 (fragment): HUL5_YEAST - Experimental evidence at protein level: Swiss-Prot protein existence level 1. Probable E3 ubiquitin-protein ligase which accepts ubiquitin from an E2 ubiquitin-conjugating enzyme in the form of a thioester and then directly transfers the ubiquitin to targeted substrates. Non essential. From Saccharomyces cerevisiae (strain ATCC 204508 / S288c) (Baker's yeast).
   1913..1946    -  protein_bind   loxP: Cre-mediated recombination occurs in the 8-bp core sequence (GCATACAT). Cre recombinase
   2481..3044    +  CDS            sta: STA_STRLA - Experimental evidence at protein level: Swiss-Prot protein existence level 1. Involved in resistance to streptothricin, a broad-spectrum antibiotic produced by streptomycetes. Detoxifies streptothricin via acetylation of the beta amino group of the first beta-lysyl moiety of streptothricin. From Streptomyces lavendulae.
   3048..3281    +  terminator     CYC1 terminator (fragment): S. cerevisiae CYC1; transcription terminator for CYC1
   3281..3314    -  protein_bind   loxP: Cre-mediated recombination occurs in the 8-bp core sequence (GCATACAT). Cre recombinase
   3839..3872    -  protein_bind   FRT (minimal): supports FLP-mediated excision but not integration (Turan and Bode, 2011) FLP recombinase from the Saccharomyces cerevisiae 2μ plasmid
   3916..3956    -  terminator     rrnB T1 terminator (fragment): transcription terminator T1 from the E. coli rrnB gene
   3958..4073    -  ncRNA          5S rRNA: Accession: RF00001 - 5S ribosomal RNA
   4104..4128    +  CDS            KanR (fragment): aminoglycoside phosphotransferase; aph(3')-Ia; confers resistance to kanamycin
   4158..4254    +  promoter       AmpR promoter (fragment): bla
   4257..5117    +  CDS            AmpR: β-lactamase; bla; confers resistance to ampicillin, carbenicillin, and related antibiotics
   5239..5827    +  rep_origin     ori: high-copy-number ColE1/pMB1/pBR322/pUC origin of replication
   6052..6069    +  terminator     rrnB T2 terminator (fragment): transcription terminator T2 from the E. coli rrnB gene
   6094..6113    -  CDS            lacZα (fragment): LacZα fragment of β-galactosidase; lacZ fragment
>Addgene plasmid #106142 | pCfB4786 | addgene full sequence | sequence record 205316 | Addgene NGS Result
CCCTTATTCGACTCACTATAGAAGTTCCTATTCTCTAGAAAGTATAGGAACTTCACTTCATTTTATTTAA
ATTTGCGGCCGCGAATGCGTGCGATAAAAAACTGTAGTAGTGTGGTGATGGAGTCATAACCCGCTCCGGC
TATGTGCGGATACAGTATTGTCTCAGACAGTGGTCGCGAGCAATGTCTTGTGCATCTTCATACTTTTTTT
TTTTTTTATTTTGAGTGGGGAGGTTGAGGTTGGGTCAGAGGTTGGGTCATCCATGAAGAGGTTAACAGAA
CGAGCCACGATAGGGGGAAGGATCTTCAACTCGATCCGCTATTGTTCTCAGTGATGGCAAATAGATTCAT
CTAAGACCTACCGGTACAAGTAAAGTACAGCACACGTAATTTTTCTTGCGGCTAGTCTACTCTCAGTGCA
TGTAACGTGCGGATCTAGCCCATGAACAGGTGGTTTTTACCCTCCTGCTCTCCACATTTCCAGATAGATG
CAGGCTTCTATGGTTGTTCCACACTCTTGTCAGAGGAGATGCCCGTATACGACCACCATAAGCGACCCTA
TTACGGGGCCCGAACAAGCCCCGTTGATAGACACTGTAACGTGCAACGCTTACGCAACTAACATGAATGA
ATACGATATACATCAAAGACTATGATACGCAGTATTGCACACTGTACGAGTAAGGGCACTAGCCACTGCA
CTCAAGTGAAACCGTTGCCCGGGTACGAGTATGAGTATGTACAGTATGTTTAGTATTGTACTTGGACAAT
GCTTGTATCGTACATTCTCAAGTGTCAAACATAAATATCCGTTGCTATATCCTCGCACCACCACGTAGCT
CGCTATATCCCTGTGTTGAATCCATCCATCTTGGATTGCCAATTGTGCACACAGAACCGGGCACTCACTT
CCCCATCCACACTTCAACGGAATGCGTGCGATCGCGTGCATTCCTTCTGTTCGGAATCAACCTCAAGGTT
AACGGCCACGATCCCCTCGTTGTTACTCTTGGTCAGCCCATTGTCGGTAACGCTGGCTTTGCTAACTGGG
TCGATAAACTCTTCTTTGGCCAGGAGAACCCCGATGTCTCCAAGGTGTCCAAAGACCGAAAGCTCTACCG
AATCACCCACCGAGGAGATATCGTCCCTCAAGTGCCCTTCTGGGACGGTTACCAGCACTGCTCTGGTGAG
GTCTTTATTGACTGGCCCCTGATCCACCCTCCTCTCTCCAACGTTGTCATGTGCCAGGGCCAGAGCAATA
AACAGTGCTCTGCCGGTAACACTCTGCTCCAGCAGGTCAATGTGATTGGAAACCATCTGCAGTACTTCGT
CACCGAGGGTGTCTGTGGTATCTAAGCTATTTATCACTCTTTACAACTTCTACCTCAACTATCTACTTTA
ATAAATGAATATCGTTTATTCTCTATGATTACTGTATATGCGTTCCTCTAAGACAAATCGAAACCAGCAT
GCGATCGAATGGCATACAAAAGTTTCTTCCGAAGTTGATCAATGTCCTGATAGTCAGGCAGCTTGAGAAG
ATTGACACAGGTGGAGGCCGTAGGGAACCGATCAACCTGTCTACCAGCGTTACGAATGGCAAATGACGGG
TTCAAAGCCTTGAATCCTTGCAATGGTGCCTTGGATACTGATGTCACAAACTTAAGAAGCAGCCGCTTGT
CCTCTTCCTCGAAACTCTCAAACACAGTCCAGAAGTCCTTTATAGTTTGATCTGTATCCAGATAGCCTCC
GTAATTGGTGTGTGTCTTCAAATCCCAGACGTCCACATTGGCATGTCCTCCACTGATAAGCATTTGAAGT
TCATCTGCGTTGAACATTGAGACCCACGAAGGGTCAATGAGCTGGTATAGACCGCCCAAGAATGCATCTG
AGAACAGCTGAAGCTTCGTACGATAACTTCGTATAATGTATGCTATACGAAGTTATAGAGACCGGGTTGG
CGGCGCATTTGTGTCCCAAAAAACAGCCCCAATTGCCCCAATTGACCCCAAATTGACCCAGTAGCGGGCC
CAACCCCGGCGAGAGCCCCCTTCTCCCCACATATCAAACCTCCCCCGGTTCCCACACTTGCCGTTAAGGG
CGTAGGGTACTGCAGTCTGGAATCTACGCTTGTTCAGACTTTGTACTAGTTTCTTTGTCTGGCCATCCGG
GTAACCCATGCCGGACGCAAAATAGACTACTGAAAATTTTTTTGCTTTGTGGTTGGGACTTTAGCCAAGG
GTATAAAAGACCACCGTCCCCGAATTACCTTTCCTCTTCTTTTCTCTCTCTCCTTGTCAACTCACACCCG
AAATCGTTAAGCATTTCCTTCTGAGTATAAGAATCATTCAAAATGGTGAGTTTCAGAGGCAGCAGCAATT
GCCACGGGCTTTGAGCACACGGCCGGGTGTGGTCCCATTCCCATCGACACAAGACGCCACGTCATCCGAC
CAGCACTTTTTGCAGTACTAACCGCAGGGTACTACTTTGGATGATACTGCTTACAGATACAGAACTTCTG
TTCCAGGTGATGCTGAAGCTATTGAAGCTTTGGATGGTTCTTTCACTACTGACACTGTTTTCAGAGTTAC
TGCTACTGGTGATGGTTTCACTTTGAGAGAAGTTCCAGTTGATCCACCATTGACTAAGGTTTTTCCAGAT
GATGAATCCGATGACGAATCTGATGATGGTGAAGATGGTGATCCAGATTCTAGAACTTTTGTTGCTTATG
GTGATGACGGTGACTTGGCTGGTTTTGTTGTTGTTTCTTATTCTGGTTGGAATAGAAGATTGACCGTCGA
AGATATTGAAGTTGCTCCAGAACATAGAGGTCATGGTGTTGGTAGAGCTTTGATGGGTTTGGCTACTGAA
TTTGCTAGAGAAAGAGGTGCTGGTCATTTGTGGTTGGAAGTTACTAATGTTAACGCTCCAGCTATTCATG
CCTATAGAAGAATGGGTTTTACCTTGTGTGGTTTGGATACTGCATTATACGATGGTACTGCATCAGATGG
TGAACAAGCCTTGTATATGTCTATGCCATGTCCATGATCATGTAATTAGTTATGTCACGCTTACATTCAC
GCCCTCCCCCCACATCCGCTCTAACCGAAAAGGAAGGAGTTAGACAACCTGAAGTCTAGGTCCCTATTTA
TTTTTTTATAGTTATGTTAGTATTAAGAACGTTATTTATATTTCAAATTTTTCTTTTTTTTCTGTACAGA
CGCGTGTACGCATGTAACATTATACTGAAAACCTTGCTTGAGAAGGTTTTGGGACGCTCGATAACTTCGT
ATAATGTATGCTATACGAAGTTATGTGATATCAGATCCACTAGTGGCCTGCCATAGCACTATTGTAGAGT
GGCCATTGTTCGTGTCGATCCGTACGACGATCATGGAGCGAGCGGCCACGAAATTAGATAGCCACTAAAA
CTAGTCCTGTCCACGGAAGGCCGTTTGTTAGCCGCTTATATCGTTGGAACAATACTTTTGTTGCCGGCAT
CTAATTTCATAATTTCGTGATTAATTTTTCCCGCCAAAAAATAAAAAATCAAAAACAAAAAATAAAAAGG
AACTTCGGTAAGAGCGCTCCCGAAACCGGAAATGCATGGTTTCTCTCATGTGTGCCTCTTGCTTGTCTCA
GGCCGGTCCAGAAACAAACCTCGAGCTTCCGCCTCCAAGACCCTGCTTTCGGAGAAGCAGCCAATGGCTG
TTGTTTGTCACTGTTCCCTGTCTTGGTTTTTTTGGCCCTTCTTTTCTTCTTCCCCCCATGAAACCTTGTG
TGTGTCCTGTGCAATAATTATCGCGTGCATTCGCGGCCGCATTTAAATCCCCACTTCAGAAGTTCCTATA
CTTTCTAGAGAATAGGAACTTCACTATAGAGTCGAATAAGGGCGACACCCCATAATTAGCCCGGGCGAAA
GGCCCAGTCTTTCGACTGAGCCTTTCGTTTTATTTGATGCCTGGCAGTTCCCTACTCTCGCATGGGGAGT
CCCCACACTACCATCGGCGCTACGGCGTTTCACTTCTGAGTTCGGCATGGGGTCAGGTGGGACCACCGCG
CTACTGCCGCCAGGCAAACAAGGGGTGTTATGAGCCATATTCAGGTATAAATGGGCTCGCGATAATGTTC
AGAATTGGTTAATTGGTTGTAACACTGACCCCTATTTGTTTATTTTTCTAAATACATTCAAATATGTATC
CGCTCATGAGACAATAACCCTGATAAATGCTTCAATAATATTGAAAAAGGAAGAATATGAGTATTCAACA
TTTCCGTGTCGCCCTTATTCCCTTTTTTGCGGCATTTTGCCTTCCTGTTTTTGCTCACCCAGAAACGCTG
GTGAAAGTAAAAGATGCTGAAGATCAGTTGGGTGCACGAGTGGGTTACATCGAACTGGATCTCAACAGCG
GTAAGATCCTTGAGAGTTTTCGCCCCGAAGAACGTTTTCCAATGATGAGCACTTTTAAAGTTCTGCTATG
TGGCGCGGTATTATCCCGTATTGACGCCGGGCAAGAGCAACTCGGTCGCCGCATACACTATTCTCAGAAT
GACTTGGTTGAGTACTCACCAGTCACAGAAAAGCATCTTACGGATGGCATGACAGTAAGAGAATTATGCA
GTGCTGCCATAACCATGAGTGATAACACTGCGGCCAACTTACTTCTGACAACGATCGGAGGACCGAAGGA
GCTAACCGCTTTTTTGCACAACATGGGGGATCATGTAACTCGCCTTGATCGTTGGGAACCGGAGCTGAAT
GAAGCCATACCAAACGACGAGCGTGACACCACGATGCCTGTAGCGATGGCAACAACGTTGCGCAAACTAT
TAACTGGCGAACTACTTACTCTAGCTTCCCGGCAACAATTAATAGACTGGATGGAGGCGGATAAAGTTGC
AGGACCACTTCTGCGCTCGGCCCTTCCGGCTGGCTGGTTTATTGCTGATAAATCCGGAGCCGGTGAGCGT
GGTTCTCGCGGTATCATCGCAGCGCTGGGGCCAGATGGTAAGCCCTCCCGTATCGTAGTTATCTACACGA
CGGGGAGTCAGGCAACTATGGATGAACGAAATAGACAGATCGCTGAGATAGGTGCCTCACTGATTAAGCA
TTGGTAAGCAGAGCATTACGCTGACTTGACGGGACGGCGCAAGCTCATGACCAAAATCCCTTAACGTGAG
TTACGCGCGCGTCGTTCCACTGAGCGTCAGACCCCGTAGAAAAGATCAAAGGATCTTCTTGAGATCCTTT
TTTTCTGCGCGTAATCTGCTGCTTGCAAACAAAAAAACCACCGCTACCAGCGGTGGTTTGTTTGCCGGAT
CAAGAGCTACCAACTCTTTTTCCGAAGGTAACTGGCTTCAGCAGAGCGCAGATACCAAATACTGTTCTTC
TAGTGTAGCCGTAGTTAGCCCACCACTTCAAGAACTCTGTAGCACCGCCTACATACCTCGCTCTGCTAAT
CCTGTTACCAGTGGCTGCTGCCAGTGGCGATAAGTCGTGTCTTACCGGGTTGGACTCAAGACGATAGTTA
CCGGATAAGGCGCAGCGGTCGGGCTGAACGGGGGGTTCGTGCACACAGCCCAGCTTGGAGCGAACGACCT
ACACCGAACTGAGATACCTACAGCGTGAGCTATGAGAAAGCGCCACGCTTCCCGAAGGGAGAAAGGCGGA
CAGGTATCCGGTAAGCGGCAGGGTCGGAACAGGAGAGCGCACGAGGGAGCTTCCAGGGGGAAACGCCTGG
TATCTTTATAGTCCTGTCGGGTTTCGCCACCTCTGACTTGAGCGTCGATTTTTGTGATGCTCGTCAGGGG
GGCGGAGCCTATGGAAAAACGCCAGCAACGCGGCCTTTTTACGGTTCCTGGCCTTTTGCTGGCCTTTTGC
TCACATGTTCTTTCCTGCGTTATCCCCTGATTCTGTGGATAACCGTATTACCGCCTTTGAGTGAGCTGAT
ACCGCTCGCCGCAGCCGAACGACCGAGCGCAGCGAGTCAGTGAGCGAGGAAGCGGAAGGCGAGAGTAGGG
AACTGCCAGGCATCAAACTAAGCAGAAGGCCCCTGACGGATGGCCTTTTTGCGTTTCTACAAACTCTTTC
TGTGTTGTAAAACGACGGCCAGTCTTAAGCTCGGGCCCCCTGGGCGGTTCTGATAACGAGTAATCGTTAA
TCCGCAAATAACGTAAAAACCCGCTTCGGCGGGTTTTTTTATGGGGGGAGTTTAGGGAAAGAGCATTTGT
CAGAATATTTAAGGGCGCCTGTCACTTTGCTTGATATATGAGAATTATTTAACCTTATAAATGAGAAAAA
AGCAACGCACTTTAAATAAGATACGTTGCTTTTTCGATTGATGAACACCTATAATTAAACTATTCATCTA
TTATTTATGATTTTTTGTATATACAATATTTCTAGTTTGTTAAAGAGAATTAAGAAAATAAATCTCGAAA
ATAATAAAGGGAAAATCAGTTTTTGATATCAAAATTATACATGTCAACGATAATACAAAATATAATACAA
ACTATAAGATGTTATCAGTATTTATTATGCATTTAGAATAAATTTTGTGTCG
